Addgene plasmid #198822: pJR033
Purpose: Chloride-conducting channelrhodopsin
Depositing lab: Paul Sternberg. Depositing organization: California Institute of Technology. Publication: A cGAL-UAS bipartite expression toolkit for Caenorhabditis elegans sensory neurons. Nava S, Palma W, Wan X, Oh JY, Gharib S, Wang H, Revanna JS, Tan M, Zhang M, Liu J, Chen CH, Lee JS, Perry B, Sternberg PW. Proc Natl Acad Sci U S A. 2023 Dec 19;120(51):e2221680120. doi: 10.1073/pnas.2221680120. Epub 2023 Dec 14. PubMed 38096407.
Backbone
  Vector backbone: pPD117.01
  Backbone manufacturer: Fire Lab C. elegans Vector Kit
  Vector type: Worm Expression
Growth in bacteria
  Bacterial resistance: Ampicillin, 100 μg/mL
  Growth temperature: 37°C
  Growth strain: DH5alpha
  Copy number: High Copy
Gene/Insert
  Gene/Insert name: 15xUAS::UAS-iC1-c2-TS-EYFP::let-858 3'UTR
  Species: C. elegans (nematode)
  Insert size (bp): 2183
  Cloning method: Gibson Cloning
Terms and licenses: Academic/Nonprofit Terms; Industry Terms: Not Available to Industry
How to cite: pJR033 was a gift from Paul Sternberg (Addgene plasmid # 198822 ; http://n2t.net/addgene:198822 ; RRID:Addgene_198822)
