[The description below was written by a language model from this plasmid's Addgene catalogue record and pLannotate feature annotations shown in this document.]
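Description:
pJR033 is a C. elegans expression plasmid built on the pPD117.01 backbone from the Fire Lab vector kit. It serves as an effector construct for the cGAL-UAS bipartite expression system. It is propagated in E. coli as a high-copy plasmid through a ColE1/pUC-type origin and is selected with ampicillin via the β-lactamase gene and its own promoter. Remnants of the pUC lineage are also annotated: a lacI fragment, CAP binding site, lac promoter and operator, and a piece of the multiple cloning site. These have no stated role in the worm payload.

The insert, assembled by Gibson cloning, begins with three tandem 5X UAS blocks, giving fifteen Gal4-binding sites in total. These sites make transcription dependent on a GAL4-based driver supplied from a separate transgene. The feature table does not annotate the minimal promoter that would sit between the UAS array and the coding region. The coding sequence is iC1C2, described in the record as a chloride-conducting channelrhodopsin. The annotation software recognised only a short stretch of it, by similarity to channelrhodopsin-2. It is followed by a short KCNJ2 (Kir2.1)-derived segment corresponding to the "TS" membrane trafficking signal, which commonly improves surface delivery of opsins, and then by an in-frame EYFP reporter for visualising expression. According to the insert name, the cassette ends with the let-858 3'UTR, although this element is not annotated in the table.

When combined with cell-specific cGAL driver strains, such as those for sensory neurons, the construct should confine a light-gated chloride conductance to the chosen cells. This allows optogenetic inhibition of those neurons, with fluorescence confirming where the channel is expressed.
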