Features (pLannotate 1.2.2; 14 found; start..end, strand, type, name):
     36..130     +  protein_bind   5X UAS: five tandem copies of the "ScaI site" 17-mer CGGAGTACTGTCCTCCG, an upstream activating sequence (UAS) that efficiently binds yeast Gal4 (Webster et al., 1988; Pfeiffer et al., 2010) GAL4
    169..263     +  protein_bind   5X UAS: five tandem copies of the "ScaI site" 17-mer CGGAGTACTGTCCTCCG, an upstream activating sequence (UAS) that efficiently binds yeast Gal4 (Webster et al., 1988; Pfeiffer et al., 2010) GAL4
    302..396     +  protein_bind   5X UAS: five tandem copies of the "ScaI site" 17-mer CGGAGTACTGTCCTCCG, an upstream activating sequence (UAS) that efficiently binds yeast Gal4 (Webster et al., 1988; Pfeiffer et al., 2010) GAL4
    719..736     -  misc_feature   MCS (fragment): pUC18/19 multiple cloning site
    838..871     +  CDS            ChR2(H134R) (fragment): H134R mutant of an N-terminal fragment of channelrhodopsin-2 from the alga Chlamydomonas reinhardtii (Nagel et al., 2005) blue light-activated cation channel
   1774..1833    +  CDS            KCNJ2 (fragment): KCNJ2_HUMAN - Also known as IRK1. Experimental evidence at protein level: Swiss-Prot protein existence level 1. Probably participates in establishing action potential waveform and excitability of neuronal and muscle tissues. Inward rectifier potassium channels are characterized by a greater tendency to allow potassium to flow into the cell rather than out of it. Their voltage dependence is regulated by the concentration of extracellular potassium; as external potassium is raised, the voltage range of the channel opening shifts to more positive voltages. The inward rectification is mainly due t
   1832..2550    +  CDS            EYFP (fragment): enhanced YFP mammalian codon-optimized
   3081..3185    +  promoter       AmpR promoter: bla
   3186..4046    +  CDS            AmpR: β-lactamase; bla; confers resistance to ampicillin, carbenicillin, and related antibiotics
   4217..4805    +  rep_origin     ori: high-copy-number ColE1/pMB1/pBR322/pUC origin of replication
   4988..5080    +  CDS            lacI (fragment): lac repressor; lacI; The lac repressor binds to the lac operator to inhibit transcription in E. coli. This inhibition can be relieved by adding lactose or isopropyl-β-D-thiogalactopyranoside (IPTG).
   5093..5114    +  protein_bind   CAP binding site: CAP binding activates transcription in the presence of cAMP. E. coli catabolite activator protein
   5129..5159    +  promoter       lac promoter: promoter for the E. coli lac operon
   5167..5183    +  protein_bind   lac operator: The lac repressor binds to the lac operator to inhibit transcription in E. coli. This inhibition can be relieved by adding lactose or isopropyl-β-D-thiogalactopyranoside (IPTG). lac repressor encoded by lacI
>Addgene plasmid #198822 | pJR033 | addgene full sequence | sequence record 391686 | Addgene NGS Result
AAGCTTGCTAGCCCATGATTACGCCAAGCTACGGGCGGAGTACTGTCCTCCGAGCGGAGTACTGTCCTCC
GAGCGGAGTACTGTCCTCCGAGCGGAGTACTGTCCTCCGAGCGGAGTACTGTCCTCCGAGCGGAGACTCC
CTAGCCCATGATTACGCCAAGCTACGGGCGGAGTACTGTCCTCCGAGCGGAGTACTGTCCTCCGAGCGGA
GTACTGTCCTCCGAGCGGAGTACTGTCCTCCGAGCGGAGTACTGTCCTCCGAGCGGAGACTCCCTAGCCC
ATGATTACGCCAAGCTACGGGCGGAGTACTGTCCTCCGAGCGGAGTACTGTCCTCCGAGCGGAGTACTGT
CCTCCGAGCGGAGTACTGTCCTCCGAGCGGAGTACTGTCCTCCGAGCGGAGACTCCCTAGGGGCGGCCGC
ACTGACTGGGCCGGCCAAAAATGCATAAGGTTTTGCTGGCACTGTTCTTTATCTTTCTGGCACCAGCATC
CGCACTGGCAGTCTCCGAACCGGCCTGCAGGTCGATTTTTTGCAAATTACGAGCGTTGTAGGGGGCGGAG
CGATAGGTCCTATAGGTTTTGGTATATCATCATTCATTCATTCATTGGTACATTCATTTACCCACCTTCC
TCTTTCTGAGCTTCTCTGGAGTTCTGTGCTTCCTTTTTCCCTTATCTTTATACTGTAATTTTTAACTTTC
AGGCATTGATTGGCGCGCCTCTAGAGGATCCCCGGGATTGGCCAAAGGACCCAAAGGTATGTTTCGAATG
ATACTAACATAACATAGAACATTTTCAGGAGGACCCTTGGCTAGCGTCGACGGTACCGGTAGAAAAAATG
GACTATGGCGGCGCTTTGTCTGCCGTCGGACTCTTCCAAACCTCATACACTCTTGAGAACAATGGTTCTG
TTATTTGCATCCCGAACAACGGCCAGTGCTTCTGCTTGGCTTGGCTTAAATCCAACGGAACAAATGCCGA
GAAGTTGGCTGCCAACATTCTGCAGTGGATTTCTTTTGCGCTTTCAGCGCTCTGCCTGATGTTCTACGGC
TACCAGACCTGGAAGTCTACTTGCGGCTGGGAGGAGATTTACGTGGCCACGATCTCGATGATCAAGTTCA
TCATCGAGTATTTCCATAGCTTTGACGAACCTGCGGTGATCTACTCATCCAACGGCAACAAGACCAAGTG
GCTTCGTTACGCGAGCTGGCTGCTGACCTGCCCTGTCATTCTTATCCGTCTGAGCAACCTTACGGGTCTG
GCGAACGACTATAACAAGCGTACCATGGGTCTGCTGGTGTCAGATATCGGCACGATCGTGTGGGGCACCA
CGGCCGCGCTGTCCAAGGGATACGTCCGTGTCATTTTCTTCCTGATGGGCCTGTGCTACGGCATCTACAC
ATTCTTCAACGCAGCCAAGGTCTACATTGAGGCGTACCACACCGTGCCGAAGGGCCGGTGTCGCCAGGTG
GTGACTGGCATGGCTTGGCTCTTCTTCGTATCATGGGGTATGTTCCCCATCCTGTTCATCCTCGGCCCCG
AGGGCTTCGGCGTCCTGAGCAAGTACGGCTCCAACGTCGGCCACACCATCATTGACCTGATGTCGAAGCA
GTGCTGGGGTCTGCTCGGCCACTACCTGCGCGTGCTGATCCACGAGCATATCCTCATCCACGGCGACATT
CGCAAGACCACCAAATTGAACATTGGTGGCACTGAGATTGAGGTCGAGACGCTGGTGGAGGACGAGGCCG
AGGCTGGCGCGGTCGCGGCCGCCAAGAGCAGGATCACCAGCGAGGGCGAGTACATCCCCCTGGACCAGAT
CGACATCAACGTGGTGAGCAAGGGCGAGGAGCTGTTCACCGGGGTGGTGCCCATCCTGGTCGAGCTGGAC
GGCGACGTAAACGGCCACAAGTTCAGCGTGTCCGGCGAGGGCGAGGGCGATGCCACCTACGGCAAGCTGA
CCCTGAAGTTCATCTGCACCACCGGCAAGCTGCCCGTGCCCTGGCCCACCCTCGTGACCACCTTCGGCTA
CGGCCTGCAGTGCTTCGCCCGCTACCCCGACCACATGAAGCAGCACGACTTCTTCAAGTCCGCCATGCCC
GAAGGCTACGTCCAGGAGCGCACCATCTTCTTCAAGGACGACGGCAACTACAAGACCCGCGCCGAGGTGA
AGTTCGAGGGCGACACCCTGGTGAACCGCATCGAGCTGAAGGGCATCGACTTCAAGGAGGACGGCAACAT
CCTGGGGCACAAGCTGGAGTACAACTACAACAGCCACAACGTCTATATCATGGCCGACAAGCAGAAGAAC
GGCATCAAGGTGAACTTCAAGATCCGCCACAACATCGAGGACGGCAGCGTGCAGCTCGCCGACCACTACC
AGCAGAACACCCCCATCGGCGACGGCCCCGTGCTGCTGCCCGACAACCACTACCTGAGCTACCAGTCCGC
CCTGAGCAAAGACCCCAACGAGAAGCGCGATCACATGGTCCTGCTGGAGTTCGTGACCGCCGCCGGGATC
ACTCTCGGCATGGACGAGCTGTACAAGTAACATTCGTAGAATTCGCTAGCCGGCCATACAAGTAATCCGG
ATGATCGACGCCAACGTCGTTGAATTTTCAAATTTTAAATACTGAATATTTGTTTTTTTTCCTATTATTT
ATTTATTCTCTTTGTGTTTTTTTTCTTGCTTTCTAAAAAATTAATTCAATCCAAATCTAAACATTTTTTT
TTCTCTTTCCGTCTCCCAATTCGTATTCCGCTCCTCTCATCTGAACACAATGTGCAAGTTTATTTATCTT
CTCGCTTTCATTTCATTAGGACGTGGGGGGAATTGGTGGAAGGGGGAAACACACAAAAGGATGATGGAAA
TGAAATAAGGACACACAATATGCAACAACATTCAATTCAGAAATATGGAGGAAGGTTTAAAAGAAAACAT
AAAAATATATAGAGGAGGAAGGAAAACTAGTAAAAAATAAGCAAAGAAATTAGGCGAACGATGAGAATTG
TCCTCGCTTGGGCCCAAAAGGCCTTTTTTTTTTGGCGCCGACGTCAGGTGGCACTTTTCGGGGAAATGTG
CGCGGAACCCCTATTTGTTTATTTTTCTAAATACATTCAAATATGTATCCGCTCATGAGACAATAACCCT
GATAAATGCTTCAATAATATTGAAAAAGGAAGAGTATGAGTATTCAACATTTCCGTGTCGCCCTTATTCC
CTTTTTTGCGGCATTTTGCCTTCCTGTTTTTGCTCACCCAGAAACGCTGGTGAAAGTAAAAGATGCTGAA
GATCAGTTGGGTGCACGAGTGGGTTACATCGAACTGGATCTCAACAGCGGTAAGATCCTTGAGAGTTTTC
GCCCCGAAGAACGTTTTCCAATGATGAGCACTTTTAAAGTTCTGCTATGTGGCGCGGTATTATCCCGTAT
TGACGCCGGGCAAGAGCAACTCGGTCGCCGCATACACTATTCTCAGAATGACTTGGTTGAGTACTCACCA
GTCACAGAAAAGCATCTTACGGATGGCATGACAGTAAGAGAATTATGCAGTGCTGCCATAACCATGAGTG
ATAACACTGCGGCCAACTTACTTCTGACAACGATCGGAGGACCGAAGGAGCTAACCGCTTTTTTGCACAA
CATGGGGGATCATGTAACTCGCCTTGATCGTTGGGAACCGGAGCTGAATGAAGCCATACCAAACGACGAG
CGTGACACCACGATGCCTGTAGCAATGGCAACAACGTTGCGCAAACTATTAACTGGCGAACTACTTACTC
TAGCTTCCCGGCAACAATTAATAGACTGGATGGAGGCGGATAAAGTTGCAGGACCACTTCTGCGCTCGGC
CCTTCCGGCTGGCTGGTTTATTGCTGATAAATCTGGAGCCGGTGAGCGTGGGTCTCGCGGTATCATTGCA
GCACTGGGGCCAGATGGTAAGCCCTCCCGTATCGTAGTTATCTACACGACGGGGAGTCAGGCAACTATGG
ATGAACGAAATAGACAGATCGCTGAGATAGGTGCCTCACTGATTAAGCATTGGTAACTGTCAGACCAAGT
TTACTCATATATACTTTAGATTGATTTAAAACTTCATTTTTAATTTAAAAGGATCTAGGTGAAGATCCTT
TTTGATAATCTCATGACCAAAATCCCTTAACGTGAGTTTTCGTTCCACTGAGCGTCAGACCCCGTAGAAA
AGATCAAAGGATCTTCTTGAGATCCTTTTTTTCTGCGCGTAATCTGCTGCTTGCAAACAAAAAAACCACC
GCTACCAGCGGTGGTTTGTTTGCCGGATCAAGAGCTACCAACTCTTTTTCCGAAGGTAACTGGCTTCAGC
AGAGCGCAGATACCAAATACTGTTCTTCTAGTGTAGCCGTAGTTAGGCCACCACTTCAAGAACTCTGTAG
CACCGCCTACATACCTCGCTCTGCTAATCCTGTTACCAGTGGCTGCTGCCAGTGGCGATAAGTCGTGTCT
TACCGGGTTGGACTCAAGACGATAGTTACCGGATAAGGCGCAGCGGTCGGGCTGAACGGGGGGTTCGTGC
ACACAGCCCAGCTTGGAGCGAACGACCTACACCGAACTGAGATACCTACAGCGTGAGCTATGAGAAAGCG
CCACGCTTCCCGAAGGGAGAAAGGCGGACAGGTATCCGGTAAGCGGCAGGGTCGGAACAGGAGAGCGCAC
GAGGGAGCTTCCAGGGGGAAACGCCTGGTATCTTTATAGTCCTGTCGGGTTTCGCCACCTCTGACTTGAG
CGTCGATTTTTGTGATGCTCGTCAGGGGGGCGGAGCCTATGGAAAAACGCCAGCAACGCGGCCTTTTTAC
GGTTCCTGGCCTTTTGCTGGCCTTTTGCTCACATGTTCTTTCCTGCGTTATCCCCTGATTCTGTGGATAA
CCGTATTACCGCCTTTGAGTGAGCTGATACCGCTCGCCGCAGCCGAACGACCGAGCGCAGCGAGTCAGTG
AGCGAGGAAGCGGAAGAGCGCCCAATACGCAAACCGCCTCTCCCCGCGCGTTGGCCGATTCATTAATGCA
GCTGGCACGACAGGTTTCCCGACTGGAAAGCGGGCAGTGAGCGCAACGCAATTAATGTGAGTTAGCTCAC
TCATTAGGCACCCCAGGCTTTACACTTTATGCTTCCGGCTCGTATGTTGTGTGGAATTGTGAGCGGATAA
CAATTTCACACAGGAAACAGCTATGACCATGATTACGCCAAGCTGTAAGTTTAAACATGATCTTACTAAC
TAACTATTCTCATTTAAATTTTCAGAGCTTAAAAATGGCTGAAATCACTCACAACGATGGATACGCTAAC
AACTTGGAAATGAAAT
